Addgene plasmid #177706: LT1_33_pTEFmut8-mCherry
Purpose: Construct for genome integration expressing constitutively mCherry under pTEFmut8 promoter
Depositing lab: Lisbeth Olsson. Depositing organization: Chalmers University of Technology. Publication: Real-Time Monitoring of the Yeast Intracellular State During Bioprocesses With a Toolbox of Biosensors. Torello Pianale L, Rugbjerg P, Olsson L. Front Microbiol. 2022 Jan 7;12:802169. doi: 10.3389/fmicb.2021.802169. eCollection 2021. PubMed 35069506.
Backbone
  Vector backbone: Empty backbone
  Total vector size (bp): 3822
  Vector type: Yeast Expression ; Used as donor DNA in genome integration after linearisation with NotI
Growth in bacteria
  Bacterial resistance: Ampicillin, 100 μg/mL
  Growth temperature: 37°C
  Growth strain: DH5alpha
  Copy number: High Copy
Gene/Insert
  Gene/Insert name: pTEFmut8-mCherry
  Species: S. cerevisiae (budding yeast)
Resource information
  A portion of this plasmid was derived from a plasmid made by: pTEFmut8 sequence amplified from Addgene plasmid #124582
Terms and licenses: Academic/Nonprofit Terms; Industry Terms: Not Available to Industry
How to cite: LT1_33_pTEFmut8-mCherry was a gift from Lisbeth Olsson (Addgene plasmid # 177706 ; http://n2t.net/addgene:177706 ; RRID:Addgene_177706)
