[The description below was written by a language model from this plasmid's Addgene catalogue record and pLannotate feature annotations shown in this document.]
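Description:
LT1_33_pTEFmut8-mCherry is a small (about 3.8 kb) yeast integration donor plasmid built for Saccharomyces cerevisiae. It is propagated in E. coli as a high-copy plasmid through a ColE1/pUC-type origin of replication and is selected with ampicillin via the β-lactamase gene driven by its native bla promoter. The feature table shows no yeast origin of replication (2μ or CEN/ARS) and no annotated yeast selectable marker, which is consistent with its recorded use: rather than being maintained episomally, the plasmid is linearised with NotI and the released fragment serves as donor DNA for integration into the yeast genome. The record does not state the target locus or homology arms, and the unannotated regions flanking the cassette are not characterised in the table.

The payload is a single constitutive expression cassette. A TEF1-derived promoter, recorded as the pTEFmut8 mutant variant and amplified from another deposited plasmid, drives the red fluorescent protein mCherry, a monomeric DsRed derivative, and transcription is terminated by the S. cerevisiae ADH1 terminator. The annotation software recognises the promoter simply as TEF1 and labels the mCherry reading frame as a fragment, so the match to its reference sequence is not full length; the record does not explain the difference. Once integrated, the cassette gives constitutive mCherry fluorescence. The construct belongs to a toolbox of fluorescent biosensors for real-time monitoring of the yeast intracellular state during bioprocesses, although the record does not specify the exact role of this constitutive signal within that toolbox.
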