Features (pLannotate 1.2.2; 6 found; start..end, strand, type, name):
    199..596     +  promoter       TEF1 promoter: S. cerevisiae TEF1; promoter for EF-1α
    610..1319    +  CDS            mCherry (fragment): monomeric derivative of DsRed fluorescent protein (Shaner et al., 2004) mammalian codon-optimized
   1334..1521    +  terminator     ADH1 terminator: S. cerevisiae ADH1; transcription terminator for the S. cerevisiae alcohol dehydrogenase 1 (ADH1) gene
   1966..2826    -  CDS            AmpR: β-lactamase; bla; confers resistance to ampicillin, carbenicillin, and related antibiotics
   2827..2931    -  promoter       AmpR promoter: bla
   3034..3622    +  rep_origin     ori: high-copy-number ColE1/pMB1/pBR322/pUC origin of replication
>Addgene plasmid #177706 | LT1_33_pTEFmut8-mCherry | addgene full sequence | sequence record 351969 | Addgene NGS Result
CCCTGAATTCGCATCTAGAACGGGGTCATCACGGCTCATCATGCGCCAAACAAATGTGTGCAATACACGC
TCGGATGACTGCATGATGACCGCACTGACTGGGGACAGCAGATCCACCTAAGCCTGTGAGAGAAGCAGAC
ACCCGACAGATCAAGGCAGTTACGTCTCACCAAACCAGATGTCAACACAGCTACAACGATAGCTTCGAAA
CGTTTCTACTCCTCTTTTACTCTTCCAGATCTTCTCGGACTCCGCGCATCGCCGTACCACTTCAAAACAC
CCAAGCACAGCATACTAAATTTCCCCTCTTTCTTCCTCTAGGGTGTCGTTAATTACCCGTACTAAAGGTT
TGGAAAAGAAAAAAGAGACCGCCTCGTTTCTTTTTCTTCGTCGAAAAAGGCAATAAAAATTTTTATCACG
TTTCTTTTTCTTGAAAATTCTTTTTTTGATTTTTTTCTCTTTCGATGACCTCCCATCGATATTTAAGTTA
ATAAACGGCCTTCAATTTCCCAAGTTTCAGTCCCACTTTTCTTGCTCTACTACAACTTTTTTTACCTCTT
GCTCATTAGAAAGAAAGCATAGCAATCTAATCTAAGTTTTCTAGAAAATATGGTGAGCAAGGGCGAGGAG
GATAACATGGCCATCATCAAGGAGTTCATGCGCTTCAAGGTGCACATGGAGGGCTCCGTGGACGGCCACG
AGTTCGAGATCGAGGGCGAGGGCGAGGGCCGCCCCTACGAGGGCACCCAGACCGCCAAGCTGAAGGTGAC
CAAGGGTGGCCCCCTGCCCTTCGCCTGGGACATCCTGTCCCCTCAGTTCATGTACGGCTCCAAGGCCTAC
GTGAAGCACCCCGCCGACATCCCCGACTACTTGAAGCTGTCCTTCCCCGAGGGCTTCAAGTGGGAGCGCG
TGATGAACTTCGAGGACGGCGGCGTGGTGACCGTGACCCAGGACTCCTCCCTGCAGGACGGCGAGTTCAT
CTACAAGGTGAAGCTGCGCGGCACCAACTTCCCCTCCGACGGCCCCGTAATGCAGAAGAAGACTATGGGC
TGGGAGGCCTCCTCCGAGCGGATGTACCCCGAGGACGGCGCCCTGAAGGGCGAGATCAAGCAGAGGCTGA
AGCTGAAGGACGGCGGCCACTACGACGCTGAGGTCAAGACCACCTACAAGGCCAAGAAGCCCGTGCAGCT
GCCCGGCGCCTACAACGTCAACATCAAGTTGGACATCACCTCCCACAACGAGGACTACACCATCGTGGAA
CAGTACGAACGCGCCGAGGGCCGCCACTCCACCGGCGGCATGGACGAGCTGTACAAGTAAATCCTAACTC
GAGGCGAATTTCTTATGATTTATGATTTTTATTATTAAATAAGTTATAAAAAAAATAAGTGTATACAAAT
TTTAAAGTGACTCTTAGGTTTTAAAACGAAAATTCTTATTCTTGAGTAACTCTTTCCTGTAGGTCAGGTT
GCTTTCTCAGGTATAGCATGAGGTCGCTCTTATTGACCACACCTCTACCGGCATGCCGAGCAAATGCCTG
CAAATCGCTCCCCATTTCGCTGAGCATGAGACGGAAATCTGCTCGTCAGTGGTGCTCACACTGACGAATC
ATGTACAGATCATACCGATGACTGCCTGGCGACTCACAACTAAGCAAGACAGCCGGAACCAGCGCCGGCG
AACACCACTGCATATATGGCATATCACAACAGTCCAACTAGTGCACTGCAGTACATAACCCCTAGGTCTT
CCTGAGAGTGACGAAGGCTAAGGTCACTTCTTCGTTTCCTTTATTGGGGTTTCCGTGTAGCCTTCCCCTG
AATAGTGTGGGACGTTTTATGAGAAGCCGTAAGAAATAGCCGAGCGGCCGCGATTATCAAAAAGGATCTT
CACCTAGATCCTTTTAAATTAAAAATGAAGTTTTAAATCAATCTAAAGTATATATGAGTAAACTTGGTCT
GACAGTTACCAATGCTTAATCAGTGAGGCACCTATCTCAGCGATCTGTCTATTTCGTTCATCCATAGTTG
CCTGACTCCCCGTCGTGTAGATAACTACGATACGGGAGGGCTTACCATCTGGCCCCAGTGCTGCAATGAT
ACCGCGGGACCCACGCTCACCGGCTCCAGATTTATCAGCAATAAACCAGCCAGCCGGAAGGGCCGAGCGC
AGAAGTGGTCCTGCAACTTTATCCGCCTCCATCCAGTCTATTAATTGTTGCCGGGAAGCTAGAGTAAGTA
GTTCGCCAGTTAATAGTTTGCGCAACGTTGTTGCCATTGCTACAGGCATCGTGGTGTCACGCTCGTCGTT
TGGTATGGCTTCATTCAGCTCCGGTTCCCAACGATCAAGGCGAGTTACATGATCCCCCATGTTGTGCAAA
AAAGCGGTTAGCTCCTTCGGTCCTCCGATCGTTGTCAGAAGTAAGTTGGCCGCAGTGTTATCACTCATGG
TTATGGCAGCACTGCATAATTCTCTTACTGTCATGCCATCCGTAAGATGCTTTTCTGTGACTGGTGAGTA
CTCAACCAAGTCATTCTGAGAATAGTGTATGCGGCGACCGAGTTGCTCTTGCCCGGCGTCAATACGGGAT
AATACCGCGCCACATAGCAGAACTTTAAAAGTGCTCATCATTGGAAAACGTTCTTCGGGGCGAAAACTCT
CAAGGATCTTACCGCTGTTGAGATCCAGTTCGATGTAACCCACTCGTGCACCCAACTGATCTTCAGCATC
TTTTACTTTCACCAGCGTTTCTGGGTGAGCAAAAACAGGAAGGCAAAATGCCGCAAAAAAGGGAATAAGG
GCGACACGGAAATGTTGAATACTCATACTCTTCCTTTTTCAATATTATTGAAGCATTTATCAGGGTTATT
GTCTCATGAGCGGATACATATTTGAATGTATTTAGAAAAATAAACAAATAGGGGTTCCGCGCACATTTCC
CCGAAAAGTGCCACCTGTCATGACCAAAATCCCTTAACGTGAGTTTTCGTTCCACTGAGCGTCAGACCCC
GTAGAAAAGATCAAAGGATCTTCTTGAGATCCTTTTTTTCTGCGCGTAATCTGCTGCTTGCAAACAAAAA
AACCACCGCTACCAGCGGTGGTTTGTTTGCCGGATCAAGAGCTACCAACTCTTTTTCCGAAGGTAACTGG
CTTCAGCAGAGCGCAGATACCAAATACTGTTCTTCTAGTGTAGCCGTAGTTAGGCCACCACTTCAAGAAC
TCTGTAGCACCGCCTACATACCTCGCTCTGCTAATCCTGTTACCAGTGGCTGCTGCCAGTGGCGATAAGT
CGTGTCTTACCGGGTTGGACTCAAGACGATAGTTACCGGATAAGGCGCAGCGGTCGGGCTGAACGGGGGG
TTCGTGCACACAGCCCAGCTTGGAGCGAACGACCTACACCGAACTGAGATACCTACAGCGTGAGCTATGA
GAAAGCGCCACGCTTCCCGAAGGGAGAAAGGCGGACAGGTATCCGGTAAGCGGCAGGGTCGGAACAGGAG
AGCGCACGAGGGAGCTTCCAGGGGGAAACGCCTGGTATCTTTATAGTCCTGTCGGGTTTCGCCACCTCTG
ACTTGAGCGTCGATTTTTGTGATGCTCGTCAGGGGGGCGGAGCCTATGGAAAAACGCCAGCAACGCGGCC
TTTTTACGGTTCCTGGCCTTTTGCTGGCCTTTTGCTCACATGTTCTTTCCTGCGTTATCCCCTGATTCTG
TGGATAACCGTGCGGCCGCCAATGTCAAAAGATCCTCTCATACCATATTAAGTAAATTGCCTCCATTTCT
TTTTCCTCGGGCAGAGAAACTCGCAGGCAACTTGCTCTCGAAGTGGTCACGTG
